>Addgene plasmid #222654 | pCDNA3-Regnase-1 D141N | addgene full sequence | sequence record 448258 | Addgene NGS Result
GTAACTATCGTCTTGAGTCCAACCCGGTAAGACACGACTTATCGCCACTGGCAGCAGCCACTGGTAACAG
GATTAGCAGAGCGAGGTATGTAGGCGGTGCTACAGAGTTCTTGAAGTGGTGGCCTAACTACGGCTACACT
AGAAGAACAGTATTTGGTATCTGCGCTCTGCTGAAGCCAGTTACCTTCGGAAAAAGAGTTGGTAGCTCTT
GATCCGGCAAACAAACCACCGCTGGTAGCGGTGGTTTTTTTGTTTGCAAGCAGCAGATTACGCGCAGAAA
AAAAGGATCTCAAGAAGATCCTTTGATCTTTTCTACGGGGTCTGACGCTCAGTGGAACGAAAACTCACGT
TAAGGGATTTTGGTCATGAGATTATCAAAAAGGATCTTCACCTAGATCCTTTTAAATTAAAAATGAAGTT
TTAAATCAATCTAAAGTATATATGAGTAAACTTGGTCTGACAGTTACCAATGCTTAATCAGTGAGGCACC
TATCTCAGCGATCTGTCTATTTCGTTCATCCATAGTTGCCTGACTCCCCGTCGTGTAGATAACTACGATA
CGGGAGGGCTTACCATCTGGCCCCAGTGCTGCAATGATACCGCGAGACCCACGCTCACCGGCTCCAGATT
TATCAGCAATAAACCAGCCAGCCGGAAGGGCCGAGCGCAGAAGTGGTCCTGCAACTTTATCCGCCTCCAT
CCAGTCTATTAATTGTTGCCGGGAAGCTAGAGTAAGTAGTTCGCCAGTTAATAGTTTGCGCAACGTTGTT
GCCATTGCTACAGGCATCGTGGTGTCACGCTCGTCGTTTGGTATGGCTTCATTCAGCTCCGGTTCCCAAC
GATCAAGGCGAGTTACATGATCCCCCATGTTGTGCAAAAAAGCGGTTAGCTCCTTCGGTCCTCCGATCGT
TGTCAGAAGTAAGTTGGCCGCAGTGTTATCACTCATGGTTATGGCAGCACTGCATAATTCTCTTACTGTC
ATGCCATCCGTAAGATGCTTTTCTGTGACTGGTGAGTACTCAACCAAGTCATTCTGAGAATAGTGTATGC
GGCGACCGAGTTGCTCTTGCCCGGCGTCAATACGGGATAATACCGCGCCACATAGCAGAACTTTAAAAGT
GCTCATCATTGGAAAACGTTCTTCGGGGCGAAAACTCTCAAGGATCTTACCGCTGTTGAGATCCAGTTCG
ATGTAACCCACTCGTGCACCCAACTGATCTTCAGCATCTTTTACTTTCACCAGCGTTTCTGGGTGAGCAA
AAACAGGAAGGCAAAATGCCGCAAAAAAGGGAATAAGGGCGACACGGAAATGTTGAATACTCATACTCTT
CCTTTTTCAATATTATTGAAGCATTTATCAGGGTTATTGTCTCATGAGCGGATACATATTTGAATGTATT
TAGAAAAATAAACAAATAGGGGTTCCGCGCACATTTCCCCGAAAAGTGCCACCTGACGTCGACGGATCGG
GAGATCTCCCGATCCCCTATGGTGCACTCTCAGTACAATCTGCTCTGATGCCGCATAGTTAAGCCAGTAT
CTGCTCCCTGCTTGTGTGTTGGAGGTCGCTGAGTAGTGCGCGAGCAAAATTTAAGCTACAACAAGGCAAG
GCTTGACCGACAATTGCATGAAGAATCTGCTTAGGGTTAGGCGTTTTGCGCTGCTTCGCGATGTACGGGC
CAGATATACGCGTTGACATTGATTATTGACTAGTTATTAATAGTAATCAATTACGGGGTCATTAGTTCAT
AGCCCATATATGGAGTTCCGCGTTACATAACTTACGGTAAATGGCCCGCCTGGCTGACCGCCCAACGACC
CCCGCCCATTGACGTCAATAATGACGTATGTTCCCATAGTAACGCCAATAGGGACTTTCCATTGACGTCA
ATGGGTGGAGTATTTACGGTAAACTGCCCACTTGGCAGTACATCAAGTGTATCATATGCCAAGTACGCCC
CCTATTGACGTCAATGACGGTAAATGGCCCGCCTGGCATTATGCCCAGTACATGACCTTATGGGACTTTC
CTACTTGGCAGTACATCTACGTATTAGTCATCGCTATTACCATGGTGATGCGGTTTTGGCAGTACATCAA
TGGGCGTGGATAGCGGTTTGACTCACGGGGATTTCCAAGTCTCCACCCCATTGACGTCAATGGGAGTTTG
TTTTGGCACCAAAATCAACGGGACTTTCCAAAATGTCGTAACAACTCCGCCCCATTGACGCAAATGGGCG
GTAGGCGTGTACGGTGGGAGGTCTATATAAGCAGAGCTCTCTGGCTAACTAGAGAACCCACTGCTTACTG
GCTTATCGAAATTAATACGACTCACTATAGGGAGACCCAAGCTTGGTACCGAGCTCGGATCCACTAGTAA
CGGCCGCCAGTGTGCTGGAATTCGCCACCATGAGTGACCCTTGTGGAACGAAGCCTGTCCAAGAATCCAA
CCCCACCATGAGTCTGTGGAGTCTTGAGGACAGACACAGCAGCCAGGGTCGACCTCAGCCAGACCAGGAT
CCTGTGGCTAAAGAGGCCCCTACTTCCGAGCTGCAGATGAAGGTGGACTTTTTCCGTAAACTGGGGTACT
CGTCCTCTGAGATCCACAGTGTCCTGCAGAAGCTGGGAGTCCAAGCAGACACCAACACGGTGCTAGGGGA
ATTGGTGAAGCATGGCTCAGCTACTGAACGAGAATGCCAGGCCCTGACGGCCCCCAGCCCCCAGCCCCCT
CTGGTGCCCCGGGGTGGAAGCACCCCCAAGCCTTCCACTCTAGAACCCTCACTCCCAGAGGAGGACAGAG
AGGGCAGCGACCTGAGACCTGTGGTCATCAACGGAAGCAATGTGGCCATGAGCCATGGGAACAAGGAAGT
CTTCTCTTGCCGGGGCATTCTGCTGGCTGTGAACTGGTTTCTGGAGCGAGGCCACACAGATATTACCGTG
TTTGTGCCATCTTGGAGGAAGGAACAGCCTCGACCAGATGTGCCTATCACAGACCAGCACATCCTTCGGG
AACTAGAGAAAAAGAAGATCTTGGTGTTCACGCCATCCAGGCGGGTCGGCGGCAAGCGCGTGGTGTGCTA
TGATGACCGCTTCATTGTGAAGCTGGCCTTCGAATCCGACGGAGTGGTGGTCTCCAATGACACGTACCGA
GACCTCCAAGGCGAGAGGCAGGAGTGGAAACGCTTCATCGAGGAGCGGCTGCTCATGTACTCCTTCGTCA
ATGACAAGTTCATGCCCCCTGACGACCCTTTAGGACGGCATGGGCCTAGCCTGGACAACTTCCTTCGTAA
GAAACCACTGCCTTCTGAGCACAGGAAGCAGCCATGCCCCTATGGGAAGAAATGTACGTATGGAATCAAG
TGCCGATTTTTCCACCCTGAGCGGCCAAGCCGTCCCCAGCGCTCTGTGGCCGATGAGCTCCGTGCCAACG
CTCTCCTCTCACCTCCCAGGACTCCAGTCAAGGACAAAAGTAGCCAGAGGCCTTCCCCTGCCTCTCAGTC
CAGCTCTGTGTCCCTAGAGGCTGAACCAGGCAGCCTGGATGGGAAAAAGCTGGGTGCCAGGTCATCTCCG
GGTCCCCACCGAGAAGGCTCACCGCAGACCTGTGCTCCAGCTGGCAGGAGCCTCCCTGTTAGTGGGGGCA
GCTTTGGGCCCACAGAGTGGCTTGCACACACCCAGGACTCACTCCCATACACCTCCCAGGAGTGCCTTGA
TTCAGGCATTGGTTCCCTGGAGAGCCAGATGTCAGAATTATGGGGCGTGCGAGGAGGCAGCCCTGGGGAG
TCGGGCCCCACTCGGGGCCCCTATGCAGGTTATCACAGCTATGGATCCAAGGTCCCAGCAGCACCTTCCT
TTTCTCCTTTTAGACCAGCCATGGGTGCTGGCCACTTCAGTGTCCCCACCGACTATGTGCCCCCGCCACC
CACCTACCCATCCAGAGAGTACTGGTCTGAGCCGTACCCATTACCCCCACCCACTCCTGTCCTTCAGGAG
CCCCAGAGACCCAGCCCCGGGGCTGGTGGGGGCCCCTGGGGCAGGGTGGGTGACCTGGCCAAAGAAAGGG
CTGGTGTATATACCAAGCTGTGTGGTGTCTTCCCCCCACACCTGGTAGAAGCTGTAATGAGACGCTTCCC
ACAGCTGCTGGATCCGCAGCAGCTGGCCGCAGAGATCCTGTCTTACAAGTCCCAGCACCTCAGTGAGTAA
GCGGCCGCTCGAGCATGCATCTAGAGGGCCCTATTCTATAGTGTCACCTAAATGCTAGAGCTCGCTGATC
AGCCTCGACTGTGCCTTCTAGTTGCCAGCCATCTGTTGTTTGCCCCTCCCCCGTGCCTTCCTTGACCCTG
GAAGGTGCCACTCCCACTGTCCTTTCCTAATAAAATGAGGAAATTGCATCGCATTGTCTGAGTAGGTGTC
ATTCTATTCTGGGGGGTGGGGTGGGGCAGGACAGCAAGGGGGAGGATTGGGAAGACAATAGCAGGCATGC
TGGGGATGCGGTGGGCTCTATGGCTTCTGAGGCGGAAAGAACCAGCTGGGGCTCTAGGGGGTATCCCC
[124 nt withheld, positions 4549-4672]
C
[91 nt withheld, positions 4674-4764]
A
[49 nt withheld, positions 4766-4814]
CCTTTGACGTTGGAGTCCACGTTCTTT
[37 nt withheld, positions 4842-4878]
ACCCTATCTCGGTCTATTCTTTTGATTTATAAGGGATTTTGCCGATTTCGGCCTATTGGTTAAAAAATGA
GCTGATTTAACAAAAATTTAACGCGAATTAATTCTGTGGAATGTGTGTCAGTTAGGGTGTGGAAAGTCCC
CAGGCTCCCCAGCAGGCAGAAGTATGCAAAGCATGCATCTCAATTAGTCAGCAACCAGGTGTGGAAAGTC
CCCAGGCTCCCCAGCAGGCAGAAGTATGCAAAGCATGCATCTCAATTAGTCAGCAACCATAGTCCCGCCC
CTAACTCCGCCCATCCCGCCCCTAACTCCGCCCAGTTCCGCCCATTCTCCGCCCCATGGCTGACTAATTT
TTTTTATTTATGCAGAGGCCGAGGCCGCCTCTGCCTCTGAGCTATTCCAGAAGTAGTGAGGAGGCTTTTT
TGGAGGCCTAGGCTTTTGCAAAAAGCTCCCGGGAGCTTGTATATCCATTTTCGGATCTGATCAAGAGACA
GGATGAGGATCGTTTCGCATGATTGAACAAGATGGATTGCACGCAGGTTCTCCGGCCGCTTGGGTGGAGA
GGCTATTCGGCTATGACTGGGCACAACAGACAATCGGCTGCTCTGATGCCGCCGTGTTCCGGCTGTCAGC
GCAGGGGCGCCCGGTTCTTTTTGTCAAGACCGACCTGTCCGGTGCCCTGAATGAACTGCAGGACGAGGCA
GCGCGGCTATCGTGGCTGGCCACGACGGGCGTTCCTTGCGCAGCTGTGCTCGACGTTGTCACTGAAGCGG
GAAGGGACTGGCTGCTATTGGGCGAAGTGCCGGGGCAGGATCTCCTGTCATCTCACCTTGCTCCTGCCGA
GAAAGTATCCATCATGGCTGATGCAATGCGGCGGCTGCATACGCTTGATCCGGCTACCTGCCCATTCGAC
CACCAAGCGAAACATCGCATCGAGCGAGCACGTACTCGGATGGAAGCCGGTCTTGTCGATCAGGATGATC
TGGACGAAGAGCATCAGGGGCTCGCGCCAGCCGAACTGTTCGCCAGGCTCAAGGCGCGCATGCCCGACGG
CGAGGATCTCGTCGTGACCCATGGCGATGCCTGCTTGCCGAATATCATGGTGGAAAATGGCCGCTTTTCT
GGATTCATCGACTGTGGCCGGCTGGGTGTGGCGGACCGCTATCAGGACATAGCGTTGGCTACCCGTGATA
TTGCTGAAGAGCTTGGCGGCGAATGGGCTGACCGCTTCCTCGTGCTTTACGGTATCGCCGCTCCCGATTC
GCAGCGCATCGCCTTCTATCGCCTTCTTGACGAGTTCTTCTGAGCGGGACTCTGGGGTTCGAAATGACCG
ACCAAGTGACGCCCAACCTGCCATCACGAGATTTCGATTCCACCGCCGCCTTCTATGAAAGGTTGGGCTT
CGGAATCGTTTTCCGGGACGCCGGCTGGATGATCCTCCAGCGCGGGGATCTCATGCTGGAGTTCTTCGCC
CACCCCAACTTGTTTATTGCAGCTTATAATGGTTACAAATAAAGCAATAGCATCACAAATTTCACAAATA
AAGCATTTTTTTCACTGCATTCTAGTTGTGGTTTGTCCAAACTCATCAATGTATCTTATCATGTCTGTAT
ACCGTCGACCTCTAGCTAGAGCTTGGCGTAATCATGGTCATAGCTGTTTCCTGTGTGAAATTGTTATCCG
CTCACAATTCCACACAACATACGAGCCGGAAGCATAAAGTGTAAAGCCTGGGGTGCCTAATGAGTGAGCT
AACTCACATTAATTGCGTTGCGCTCACTGCCCGCTTTCCAGTCGGGAAACCTGTCGTGCCAGCTGCATTA
ATGAATCGGCCAACGCGCGGGGAGAGGCGGTTTGCGTATTGGGCGCTCTTCCGCTTCCTCGCTCACTGAC
TCGCTGCGCTCGGTCGTTCGGCTGCGGCGAGCGGTATCAGCTCACTCAAAGGCGGTAATACGGTTATCCA
CAGAATCAGGGGATAACGCAGGAAAGAACATGTGAGCAAAAGGCCAGCAAAAGGCCAGGAACCGTAAAAA
GGCCGCGTTGCTGGCGTTTTTCCATAGGCTCCGCCCCCCTGACGAGCATCACAAAAATCGACGCTCAAGT
CAGAGGTGGCGAAACCCGACAGGACTATAAAGATACCAGGCGTTTCCCCCTGGAAGCTCCCTCGTGCGCT
CTCCTGTTCCGACCCTGCCGCTTACCGGATACCTGTCCGCCTTTCTCCCTTCGGGAAGCGTGGCGCTTTC
TCATAGCTCACGCTGTAGGTATCTCAGTTCGGTGTAGGTCGTTCGCTCCAAGCTGGGCTGTGTGCACGAA
CCCCCCGTTCAGCCCGACCGCTGCGCCTTATCCG
Features (pLannotate 1.2.2; 21 found; start..end, strand, type, name):
    464..1324    -  CDS            AmpR: β-lactamase; bla; confers resistance to ampicillin, carbenicillin, and related antibiotics
   1325..1429    -  promoter       AmpR promoter: bla
   1488..1540    -  misc_feature   bom (fragment): basis of mobility region from pBR322
   1695..2074    +  enhancer       CMV enhancer: human cytomegalovirus immediate early enhancer
   2075..2278    +  promoter       CMV promoter: human cytomegalovirus (CMV) immediate early promoter
   2274..2307    +  LTR            5' LTR (truncated) (fragment): truncated 5' long terminal repeat (LTR) from HIV-1
   2323..2341    +  promoter       T7 promoter: promoter for bacteriophage T7 RNA polymerase
   2410..4197    +  CDS            Zc3h12a: ZC12A_MOUSE - Also known as Mcpip From Mus musculus (Mouse).
   4235..4253    -  promoter       SP6 promoter: promoter for bacteriophage SP6 RNA polymerase
   4279..4503    +  polyA_signal   bGH poly(A) signal: bovine growth hormone polyadenylation signal
   4507..4528    +  promoter       SV40 promoter (fragment): SV40 enhancer and early promoter
   4549..4977    +  rep_origin     f1 ori (sequence partly withheld): f1 bacteriophage origin of replication; arrow indicates direction of (+) strand synthesis
   4991..5320    +  promoter       SV40 promoter: SV40 enhancer and early promoter
   5387..6178    +  CDS            neo: KKA2_KLEPN - Also known as kan, nptII. Experimental evidence at protein level: Swiss-Prot protein existence level 1. Resistance to kanamycin, neomycin, paromomycin, ribostamycin, butirosin and gentamicin B. From Klebsiella pneumoniae.
   6202..6360    +  CDS            ble (fragment): BLE_KLEPN - Experimental evidence at protein level: Swiss-Prot protein existence level 1. Binding protein with a strong affinity to the bleomycin family of antibiotics. Binds to CL990; an antimitotic-antibiotic compound. From Klebsiella pneumoniae.
   6355..6476    +  polyA_signal   SV40 poly(A) signal: SV40 polyadenylation signal
   6549..6565    -  protein_bind   lac operator: The lac repressor binds to the lac operator to inhibit transcription in E. coli. This inhibition can be relieved by adding lactose or isopropyl-β-D-thiogalactopyranoside (IPTG). lac repressor encoded by lacI
   6573..6603    -  promoter       lac promoter: promoter for the E. coli lac operon
   6618..6639    -  protein_bind   CAP binding site: CAP binding activates transcription in the presence of cAMP. E. coli catabolite activator protein
   6652..6744    -  CDS            lacI (fragment): lac repressor; lacI; The lac repressor binds to the lac operator to inhibit transcription in E. coli. This inhibition can be relieved by adding lactose or isopropyl-β-D-thiogalactopyranoside (IPTG).
   6927..293     -  rep_origin     ori (across the origin): high-copy-number ColE1/pMB1/pBR322/pUC origin of replication
