[The description below was written by a language model from this plasmid's Addgene catalogue record and pLannotate feature annotations shown in this document.]
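Description:
pCDNA3-Regnase-1 D141N is a mammalian expression plasmid of about 7.2 kb built on the Invitrogen pCDNA3 backbone, carrying the mouse Zc3h12a coding sequence (also known as Regnase-1, Mcpip1 or Reg-1). The roughly 1.8 kb insert bears a substitution of aspartic acid 141 to asparagine, which the record states abrogates the RNase activity of the protein, so the construct expresses a catalytically inactive version of this endoribonuclease. Transcription is driven by the human cytomegalovirus immediate early enhancer and promoter and terminated by the bovine growth hormone polyadenylation signal. T7 and SP6 phage promoters flank the insert, as is standard for this backbone, and serve as sequencing primer sites or for in vitro transcription. No epitope tag or reporter is annotated or mentioned in the record.

In bacteria the plasmid is maintained at high copy through a ColE1/pUC-type origin and selected with ampicillin via the β-lactamase gene; an f1 origin is also present for single-stranded DNA production. A separate cassette with the SV40 enhancer and early promoter, the neomycin phosphotransferase gene and an SV40 polyadenylation signal allows G418 selection of stably transfected mammalian cells. Several short fragments flagged by the automated annotation (a truncated HIV-1 LTR piece, a ble fragment, lac promoter/operator and lacI remnants, a bom fragment) appear to be backbone remnants or partial matches rather than functional parts of the design.

The construct is suited to transient or stable expression of nuclease-dead Regnase-1, typically as a comparison with the wild-type protein to separate RNase-dependent from RNase-independent effects. The associated publication examines the interplay of Regnase-1 and Regnase-3 in mast cell survival and cytokine expression.
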