Addgene plasmid #222654: pCDNA3-Regnase-1 D141N
Purpose: Mammalian expression vector to express mouse Regnase-1 D141N mutant
Depositing lab: Silvia Monticelli. Depositing organization: Institute for Research in Biomedicine, Switzerland. Publication: Crosstalk between Regnase-1 and -3 shapes mast cell survival and cytokine expression. Bataclan M, Leoni C, Moro SG, Pecoraro M, Wong EH, Heissmeyer V, Monticelli S. Life Sci Alliance. 2024 Jun 3;7(8):e202402784. doi: 10.26508/lsa.202402784. Print 2024 Aug. PubMed 38830770.
Backbone
  Vector backbone: pCDNA3
  Backbone manufacturer: Invitrogen
  Backbone size w/o insert (bp): 5432
  Total vector size (bp): 7223
  Vector type: Mammalian Expression
Growth in bacteria
  Bacterial resistance: Ampicillin, 100 μg/mL
  Growth temperature: 37°C
  Growth strain: NEB Stable
  Copy number: High Copy
Gene/Insert
  Gene/Insert name: Zc3h12a (alt name: Mcpip1, Reg-1)
  Species: M. musculus (mouse)
  Insert size (bp): 1791
  Mutation: mutated aspartic acid 141 to asparagine to abrogate RNase activity
  Entrez Gene: Zc3h12a (a.k.a. MCPIP, MCPIP-1, Mcpip1, Reg1)
  Promoter: CMV
  Cloning method: Other
  Sequencing primers: 5′ TAATACGACTCACTATAGGG
Terms and licenses: Academic/Nonprofit Terms; Industry Terms: Not Available to Industry
How to cite: pCDNA3-Regnase-1 D141N was a gift from Silvia Monticelli (Addgene plasmid # 222654 ; http://n2t.net/addgene:222654 ; RRID:Addgene_222654)
